>Addgene plasmid #195886 | L0-T3 mTurq-tUBQ10 | addgene full sequence | sequence record 388014 | Addgene NGS Result
GTGGTCTCAACCTAAACAATGCCAAAGAAGAAGAGGAAAGTCGGAAGTGGTAGTGGTATGGTGAGCAAGG
GCGAGGAGCTGTTCACCGGGGTGGTGCCCATCCTGGTCGAGCTGGACGGCGACGTAAACGGCCACAAGTT
CAGCGTGTCCGGCGAGGGCGAGGGCGATGCCACCTACGGCAAGCTGACCCTGAAGTTCATCTGCACCACC
GGCAAGCTGCCCGTGCCCTGGCCCACCCTCGTGACCACCCTGTCCTGGGGCGTGCAGTGCTTCGCCCGCT
ACCCCGACCACATGAAGCAGCACGACTTCTTCAAGTCCGCCATGCCCGAAGGCTACGTCCAGGAGCGCAC
CATCTTCTTCAAGGACGACGGCAACTACAAGACCCGCGCCGAGGTGAAGTTCGAGGGCGACACCCTGGTG
AACCGCATCGAGCTGAAGGGCATCGACTTCAAGGAGGACGGCAACATCCTGGGGCACAAGCTGGAGTACA
ACTACATCAGCGACAACGTCTATATCACCGCCGACAAGCAGAAGAACGGCATCAAGGCCAACTTCAAGAT
CCGCCACAACATCGAGGACGGCGGCGTGCAGCTCGCCGACCACTACCAGCAGAACACCCCCATCGGCGAC
GGCCCCGTGCTGCTGCCCGACAACCACTACCTGAGCACCCAGTCCAAGCTGAGCAAAGACCCCAACGAGA
AGCGCGATCACATGGTCCTGCTGGAGTTCGTGACCGCCGCCGGGATCACTCTCGGCATGGACGAGCTGTA
CAAGTAATAAATCTCGTCTCTGTTATGCTTAAGAAGTTCAATGTTTCGTTTCATGTAAAACTTTGGTGGT
TTGTGTTTTGGGGCCTTGTATAATCCCTGATGAATAAGTGTTCTACTATGTTTCCGTTCCTGTTATCTCT
TTCTTTCTAATGACAAGTCGAACTTCTTCTTTATCATCGCTTCGTTTTTATTATCTGTGCTTCTTTTGTT
TAATACGCCTGCAAAGTGACTCGACTCTGTTTAGTGCAGTTCTGCGAAACTTGTAAATAGTCCAATTGTT
GGCCTCTAGTAATAGATGTAGCGAAAGTGTTGAGCTGTTGGGTTCTAAGGATGGCTTGAACATGTTAATC
TTTTAGGTTCTGAGTATGATGAACATTCGTTGTTGCTAAGAAATGCCTGTAATGTCCCACAAATGTAGAA
AATGGTTCGTACCTTTGTCCAAGCATTGATATGTCTGATGAGAGGAAACTGCAAGATACTGAGCTTGGTT
TAACGAAGGAGAGGCAGTTTCTTCCTTCCAAAGCATTTCATTTGACAATGCCTTGATCATCTTAAGTAGA
GTTTCTGTTGTGGAAAGTTTGAAACTTTGAAGAAACGACTCTCAAGTAAATTGATGATCACAAGTGAAAG
TGTATGTTCGCTTGAGACCACGAAGTGGCTCTTCAGTGGACGAAAGGGCCTCGTGATACGCCTATTTTTA
TAGGTTAATGTCATGATAATAATGGTTTCTTAGACGTCAGGTGGCACTTTTCGGGGAAATGTGCGCGGAA
CCCCTATTTGTTTATTTTTCTAAATACATTCAAATATGTATCCGCTCATGAGACAATAACCCTGATAAAT
GCTTCAATAATATTGAAAAAGGAAGAGTATGCGCTCACGCAACTGGTCCAGAACCTTGACCGAACGCAGC
GGTGGTAACGGCGCAGTGGCGGTTTTCATGGCTTGTTATGACTGTTTTTTTTTGGGGTACAGTCTATGCC
TCGGGCATCCAAGCAGCAAGCGCGTTACGCCGTGGGTCGATGTTTGATGTTATGGAGCAGCAACGATGTT
ACGCAGCAGGGCAGTCGCCCTAAAACAAAGTTAAACATCATGAGGGAAGCGGTGATCGCCGAAGTATCGA
CTCAACTATCAGAGGTAGTTGGCGTCATCGAGCGCCATCTCGAACCGACGTTGCTGGCCGTACATTTGTA
CGGCTCCGCAGTGGATGGCGGCCTGAAGCCACACAGCGATATTGATTTGCTGGTTACGGTGACCGTAAGG
CTTGATGAAACAACGCGGCGAGCTTTGATCAACGACCTTTTGGAAACTTCGGCTTCCCCTGGAGAGAGCG
AGATTCTCCGCGCTGTAGAAGTCACCATTGTTGTGCACGACGACATCATTCCGTGGCGTTATCCAGCTAA
GCGCGAACTGCAATTTGGAGAATGGCAGCGCAATGACATTCTTGCAGGTATCTTCGAGCCAGCCACGATC
GACATTGATCTGGCTATCTTGCTGACAAAAGCAAGAGAACATAGCGTTGCCTTGGTAGGTCCAGCGGCGG
AGGAACTCTTTGATCCGGTTCCTGAACAGGATCTATTTGAGGCGCTAAATGAAACCTTAACGCTATGGAA
CTCGCCGCCCGACTGGGCTGGCGATGAGCGAAATGTAGTGCTTACGTTGTCCCGCATTTGGTACAGCGCA
GTAACCGGCAAAATCGCGCCGAAGGATGTCGCTGCCGACTGGGCAATGGAGCGCCTGCCGGCCCAGTATC
AGCCCGTCATACTTGAAGCTAGACAGGCTTATCTTGGACAAGAAGAAGATCGCTTGGCCTCGCGCGCAGA
TCAGTTGGAAGAATTTGTCCATTACGTAAAAGGCGAGATCACCAAGGTAGTCGGCAAATAACTGTCAGAC
CAAGTTTACTCATATATACTTTAGATTGATTTAAAACTTCATTTTTAATTTAAAAGGATCTAGGTGAAGA
TCCTTTTTGATAATCTCATGACCAAAATCCCTTAACGTGAGTTTTCGTTCCACTGAGCGTCAGACCCCGT
AGAAAAGATCAAAGGATCTTCTTGAGATCCTTTTTTTCTGCGCGTAATCTGCTGCTTGCAAACAAAAAAA
CCACCGCTACCAGCGGTGGTTTGTTTGCCGGATCAAGAGCTACCAACTCTTTTTCCGAAGGTAACTGGCT
TCAGCAGAGCGCAGATACCAAATACTGTTCTTCTAGTGTAGCCGTAGTTAGGCCACCACTTCAAGAACTC
TGTAGCACCGCCTACATACCTCGCTCTGCTAATCCTGTTACCAGTGGCTGCTGCCAGTGGCGATAAGTCG
TGTCTTACCGGGTTGGACTCAAGACGATAGTTACCGGATAAGGCGCAGCGGTCGGGCTGAACGGGGGGTT
CGTGCACACAGCCCAGCTTGGAGCGAACGACCTACACCGAACTGAGATACCTACAGCGTGAGCTATGAGA
AAGCGCCACGCTTCCCGAAGGGAGAAAGGCGGACAGGTATCCGGTAAGCGGCAGGGTCGGAACAGGAGAG
CGCACGAGGGAGCTTCCAGGGGGAAACGCCTGGTATCTTTATAGTCCTGTCGGGTTTCGCCACCTCTGAC
TTGAGCGTCGATTTTTGTGATGCTCGTCAGGGGGGCGGAGCCTATGGAAAAACGCCAGCAACGCGGCCTT
TTTACGGTTCCTGGCCTTTTGCTGGCCTTTTGCTCACATGTTCTTTCCTGCGTTATCCCCTGATTCTGTG
GATAACCGTATTACCGCCTTTGAGTGAGCTGATACCGCTCGCCGCAGCCGAACGACCGAGCGCAGCGAGT
CAGTGAGCGAGGAAGCGGAAGAGCGCTCAATACGCAAACCGCCTCTCCCCGCGCGTTGGCCGATTCATTA
ATCACTCT
Features (pLannotate 1.2.2; 7 found; start..end, strand, type, name):
     58..777     +  CDS            mTurquoise: enhanced monomeric variant of CFP (Goedhart et al., 2010) mammalian codon-optimized
   1534..1638    +  promoter       AmpR promoter: bla
   1629..1709    -  CDS            int (fragment): INT2_ECOLX - Protein inferred from homology: Swiss-Prot protein existence level 3. Putative integrase believed to be involved in the insertion of antibiotic resistance genes into plasmids and transposons. From Escherichia coli.
   1797..1853    +  CDS            GmR (fragment): gentamycin acetyltransferase; aacC1; confers resistance to gentamycin
   1860..2648    +  CDS            aadA: S3AD_ECOLX - Experimental evidence at protein level: Swiss-Prot protein existence level 1. Mediates bacterial resistance to the antibiotics streptomycin and spectinomycin. From Escherichia coli.
   2822..3410    +  rep_origin     ori: high-copy-number ColE1/pMB1/pBR322/pUC origin of replication
   3593..3642    +  CDS            lacI (fragment): lac repressor; lacI; The lac repressor binds to the lac operator to inhibit transcription in E. coli. This inhibition can be relieved by adding lactose or isopropyl-β-D-thiogalactopyranoside (IPTG).
