[The description below was written by a language model from this plasmid's Addgene catalogue record and pLannotate feature annotations shown in this document.]
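Description:
L0-T3 mTurq-tUBQ10 is a Level 0 parts plasmid for modular (hierarchical) assembly, built on the small pLOM synthetic-biology backbone and intended as a building block for integrase target constructs used in plants. It is maintained in E. coli as a high-copy plasmid through a ColE1/pUC-type origin of replication and selected with spectinomycin. Resistance comes from an aadA gene, which encodes an aminoglycoside adenylyltransferase active against spectinomycin and streptomycin, and it appears to be driven by an upstream bla (AmpR) promoter. The short annotated fragments of an integron integrase, a gentamicin acetyltransferase and lacI are most likely remnants of the source of the resistance cassette and of backbone ancestry rather than functional genes.

The roughly 1.4 kb synthetic insert combines the coding sequence of mTurquoise, an enhanced monomeric cyan fluorescent protein, with what the name indicates is a UBQ10 terminator (tUBQ10). The automated feature table annotates only the mTurquoise open reading frame. The stretch downstream of it, before the backbone elements begin, is unannotated and presumably holds the terminator, though the record does not confirm this directly. No promoter for plant expression is annotated or listed, consistent with a promoterless reporter-plus-terminator part that gains expression only after assembly with other modules.

According to the stated purpose, the part supplies a fluorescent reporter unit for higher-level integrase targets, in which recombination by a serine integrase would switch reporter output and so record gene-expression events during plant development. The record does not describe the assembly overhangs, the flanking restriction sites, or any integrase attachment sites in this plasmid.
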