Addgene plasmid #195886: L0-T3 mTurq-tUBQ10
Purpose: Level 0 mTurq-tUBQ10 for integrase target construction
Depositing lab: Jennifer Nemhauser. Depositing organization: University of Washington. Publication: An integrase toolbox to record gene-expression during plant development. Guiziou S, Maranas CJ, Chu JC, Nemhauser JL. Nat Commun. 2023 Apr 3;14(1):1844. doi: 10.1038/s41467-023-37607-5. PubMed 37012288.
Backbone
  Vector backbone: pLOM
  Backbone size w/o insert (bp): 2183
  Vector type: Synthetic Biology
Growth in bacteria
  Bacterial resistance: Spectinomycin, 50 μg/mL
  Growth temperature: 37°C
  Growth strain: DH5alpha
  Copy number: High Copy
Gene/Insert
  Gene/Insert name: mTurq-UBQ10
  Species: Synthetic
  Insert size (bp): 1433
  Cloning method: TOPO Cloning
Terms and licenses: Academic/Nonprofit Terms; Industry Terms: Not Available to Industry
How to cite: L0-T3 mTurq-tUBQ10 was a gift from Jennifer Nemhauser (Addgene plasmid # 195886 ; http://n2t.net/addgene:195886 ; RRID:Addgene_195886)
